Addgene plasmid #56518: iLOV-H2B-6
Purpose: Localization: Nucleus/Histones, Excitation: 450, Emission: 495
Depositing lab: Michael Davidson. Depositing organization: Florida State University, Tallahassee.
Backbone
  Vector backbone: iLOV
  Backbone size w/o insert (bp): 4750
  Vector type: Mammalian Expression
  Selectable markers: Neomycin (select with G418)
Growth in bacteria
  Bacterial resistance: Kanamycin, 50 μg/mL
  Growth temperature: 37°C
  Growth strain: DH5alpha
  Copy number: High Copy
Gene/Insert
  Gene/Insert name: H2B (alt names: Human Histone H2B; NM_021058.3)
  Species: H. sapiens (human)
  Mutation: D26G and V119I in H2B
  Promoter: CMV
  Tag / fusion protein: iLOV
  Cloning method: Unknown
  Sequencing primers: 5′ CMV-F; 3′ SV40pA-R
Terms and licenses: Academic/Nonprofit Terms; Industry Terms
Depositor comments: . Excitation = 450; Emission = 495
How to cite: iLOV-H2B-6 was a gift from Michael Davidson (Addgene plasmid # 56518)
