[The description below was written by a language model from this plasmid's Addgene catalogue record.]
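Description:
iLOV-H2B-6 is a mammalian expression plasmid that produces human histone H2B fused to the iLOV fluorescent protein, giving a marker for the nucleus and chromatin. It is built on an iLOV vector backbone recorded as about 4.75 kb without the insert. The plasmid is maintained at high copy in E. coli under kanamycin selection. A neomycin resistance marker allows G418 selection of transfected mammalian cells, so stable lines can be derived in addition to transient expression. The record does not list the origin of replication or other backbone elements. The use of an SV40 polyA reverse sequencing primer suggests that an SV40 polyadenylation signal lies downstream of the expression cassette.

Expression of the fusion is driven by the CMV promoter, a strong constitutive promoter in most mammalian cell types. The H2B coding sequence is of human origin and carries two recorded amino-acid substitutions, D26G and V119I. iLOV is a small flavin-binding fluorescent protein engineered from a plant phototropin LOV domain. Unlike GFP-family proteins, it uses cellular flavin mononucleotide as its chromophore and does not need oxygen for chromophore maturation. The record gives excitation at 450 nm and emission at 495 nm. The record does not explicitly state the orientation of the fusion or the nature of any linker. The "6" in the name may refer to linker length, but this is not confirmed.

Because H2B is incorporated into nucleosomes, the fusion labels chromatin. It is typically used in fluorescence microscopy to visualise nuclei and chromosome dynamics in live or fixed cells, and as a localisation reference for evaluating iLOV as a fusion tag.
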