>Addgene plasmid #56518 | iLOV-H2B-6 | depositor partial sequence | sequence record 87412 | insert sequence
GTCAGATCCGCTAGCGCTACCGGACTCAGATCTCGAGCTCAAGCTTCGAATTCTGCAGTCGACGGTACCG
CCACCATGCCAGAGCCAGCGAAGTCTGCTCCCGCCCCGAAAAAGGGCTCCAAGAAGGCGGTGACTAAGGC
GCAGAAGAAAGGCGGCAAGAAGCGCAAGCGCAGCCGCAAGGAGAGCTATTCCATCTATGTGTACAAGGTT
CTGAAGCAGGTCCACCCTGACACCGGCATTTCGTCCAAGGCCATGGGCATCATGAATTCGTTTGTGAACG
ACATTTTCGAGCGCATCGCAGGTGAGGCTTCCCGCCTGGCGCATTACAACAAGCGCTCGACCATCACCTC
CAGGGAGATCCAGACGGCCGTGCGCCTGCTGCTGCCTGGGGAGTTGGCCAAGCACGCCGTGTCCGAGGGT
ACTAAGGCCATCACCAAGTACACCAGCGCTAAGGATCCACCGGTCGCCACCATGATCGAGAAGAACTTCG
TGATCACCGACCCCAGACTGCCCGACAACCCCATCATCTTCGCCAGCGACGGCTTCCTGGAGCTGACCGA
GTACAGCAGAGAGGAGATCCTGGGCAGAAACGCCAGATTCCTGCAGGGCCCCGAGACCGACCAGGCCACC
GTGCAGAAGATCAGAGACGCCATCAGAGACCAGAGAGAGACCACCGTGCAGCTGATCAACTACACCAAGA
GCGGCAAGAAGTTCTGGAACCTGCTGCACCTGCAGCCCGTGAGAGACCAGAAGGGCGAGCTGCAGTACTT
CATCGGCGTGCAGCTGGACGGCAGCGACCACGTGTAAAGCGGCCGCGACTCTAGATCATAATCAGCCATA
CCACATT
