>Addgene plasmid #56518 | iLOV-H2B-6 | addgene partial sequence | sequence record 131788 | SV40pA-R 5'-GAAATTTGTGATGCTATTGC-3'
ACAACAATTGCATTCATTTTATGTTTCAGGTTCAGGGGGAGGTGTGGGAGGTTTTTTAAAGCAAGTAAAA
CCTCTACAAATGTGGTATGGCTGATTATGATCAGTTATCTAGATCCGGTGGATCCCGGGCCCGCGGTACC
GTCGACTGCAGAATTCTTACAGCTCGTCCTTTCCGGACTTGTACAGCTCGTCCATGCCGAGAGTGATCCC
GGCGGCGGTCACGAACTCCAGCAGGACCATGTGATCGCGCTTCTCGTTGGGGTCTTTGCTCAGCTTGGAC
TGGGTGCTCAGGTAGTGGTTGTCGGGCAGCAGCACGGGGCCGTCGCCGATGGGGGTGTTCTGCTGGTAGT
GGTCGGCGAGCTGCACGCTGCCGTCCTCGATGTTGCAGTTGAGGCCGAAGTTGGCCTTGATGCCGTTCTT
CTGCTTGTCGGCGGTGATATAGACGTTGCCGTGGATGGCGTTGTACTCCAGCTTGTGCCCCAGGATGTTG
CCGTCCTCCTTGAAGTCGATGCCCTTCAGCTCGATGCGGTTCACCAGGGTGTCGCCCTCGAACTTCACCT
CGGCGCGGGTCTTGTAGTTGCCGTCGTCCTTGAAGAAGATGGTGCGCTCCTGGACGTAGCCTTCGGGCAT
GGCGGACTTGAAGAAGTCGTGCTGCTTCATGTGGTCGGGGTAGCGGGCGAAGCACTGCACGCCCCAGCTC
AGGGTGGTCACGAGGGTGGGCCAGGGCACGGGCAGCTTGCCGGTGGTGCAGATGAACTTCAGGGTCAGCT
TGCCGTA
